Addgene plasmid #194289: pME-p3E-HyPer7
Purpose: Multisite gateway entry clone for expression of the hydrogen peroxide sensor Hyper7. Parton lab clone KQV
Depositing lab: Rob Parton. Depositing organization: University of Queensland, Institute for Molecular Bioscience. Publication: Caveolae sense oxidative stress through membrane lipid peroxidation and cytosolic release of CAVIN1 to regulate NRF2. Wu Y, Lim YW, Stroud DA, Martel N, Hall TE, Lo HP, Ferguson C, Ryan MT, McMahon KA, Parton RG. Dev Cell. 2023 Mar 13;58(5):376-397.e4. doi: 10.1016/j.devcel.2023.02.004. Epub 2023 Feb 28. PubMed 36858041.
Backbone
  Vector backbone: pDONRp1-p3
  Vector type: Multisite gateway entry clone
Growth in bacteria
  Bacterial resistance: Kanamycin, 50 μg/mL
  Growth temperature: 37°C
  Growth strain: DH5alpha
  Copy number: High Copy
Gene/Insert
  Gene/Insert name: Hyper7
  Insert size (bp): 1137
Terms and licenses: Academic/Nonprofit Terms; Industry Terms: Not Available to Industry
Depositor comments: Please visit https://www.biorxiv.org/content/10.1101/2021.06.09.447684v2 for bioRxiv preprint.
How to cite: pME-p3E-HyPer7 was a gift from Rob Parton (Addgene plasmid # 194289 ; http://n2t.net/addgene:194289 ; RRID:Addgene_194289)
