[The description below was written by a language model from this plasmid's Addgene catalogue record and pLannotate feature annotations shown in this document.]
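Description:
pME-p3E-HyPer7 is a Multisite Gateway entry clone built on the pDONRp1-p3 backbone and carrying the coding sequence for HyPer7, a genetically encoded fluorescent sensor for hydrogen peroxide. The sequenced plasmid is about 4.0 kb. It is maintained in E. coli through a high-copy ColE1/pUC-type origin and selected with kanamycin via an aph(3')-Ia resistance gene. As is typical of pDONR-derived vectors, rrnB T1 and T2 transcription terminators sit upstream of the cloning region and help insulate the insert from read-through transcription. Short lacZα and lacI fragments and a T7 promoter downstream of the insert are backbone remnants.

The 1,137 bp insert lies between an attL1 site on the 5' side and, on the 3' side, a site that the automated annotation splits into an attB3 core plus an attL fragment. This is consistent with an attL3-type site, as the "p1-p3" backbone and the "pME-p3E" name suggest. That arrangement would let the single entry clone occupy the positions normally filled by separate middle and 3' entry clones in an LR recombination, although the record does not spell this out. The annotation labels part of the insert as "cEGFP", which probably reflects the Aequorea-derived fluorescent protein component of the sensor matching a GFP-family reference entry rather than a separate reporter. No eukaryotic promoter or polyadenylation signal is annotated, so expression depends on the elements supplied by a 5' promoter entry clone and the destination vector after recombination.

The plasmid is intended as a modular building block for assembling HyPer7 expression constructs. It was deposited in connection with work on how caveolae sense oxidative stress.
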