Features (pLannotate 1.2.2; 11 found; start..end, strand, type, name):
     56..99      +  terminator     rrnB T1 terminator: Escherichia coli rrnB; transcription terminator T1 from the E. coli rrnB gene
    146..182     -  CDS            lacZα (fragment): LacZα fragment of β-galactosidase; lacZ fragment
    197..296     +  protein_bind   attL1: mutant version of attL; recombination site for the Gateway® LR reaction LR Clonase™
    708..1433    +  CDS            cEGFP: cEGFP is a basic (constitutively fluorescent) green fluorescent protein published in 2008, derived from Aequorea victoria.
   1743..1763    -  protein_bind   attB3: mutant version of attB; core recombination site for the Gateway® BP reaction BP Clonase™
   1754..1839    -  protein_bind   attL1 (fragment): mutant version of attL; recombination site for the Gateway® LR reaction LR Clonase™
   1876..1894    -  promoter       T7 promoter: promoter for bacteriophage T7 RNA polymerase
   2028..2837    +  CDS            KanR: aminoglycoside phosphotransferase; aph(3')-Ia; confers resistance to kanamycin in bacteria or G418 (Geneticin®) in eukaryotes
   2984..3572    +  rep_origin     ori: high-copy-number ColE1/pMB1/pBR322/pUC origin of replication
   3755..3847    +  CDS            lacI (fragment): lac repressor; lacI; The lac repressor binds to the lac operator to inhibit transcription in E. coli. This inhibition can be relieved by adding lactose or isopropyl-β-D-thiogalactopyranoside (IPTG).
   3902..3929    -  terminator     rrnB T2 terminator: transcription terminator T2 from the E. coli rrnB gene
>Addgene plasmid #194289 | pME-p3E-HyPer7 | addgene full sequence | sequence record 380038 | Addgene NGS Result
ATCCGCTCCCGGCGGATTTGTCCTACTCAGGAGAGCGTTCACCGACAAACAACAGATAAAACGAAAGGCC
CAGTCTTCCGACTGAGCCTTTCGTTTTATTTGATGCCTGGCAGTTCCCTACTCTCGCGTTAACGCTAGCA
TGGATGTTTTCCCAGTCACGACGTTGTAAAACGACGGCCAGTCTTAAGCTCGGGCCCAAATAATGATTTT
ATTTTGACTGATAGTGACCTGTTCGTTGCAACACATTGATGAGCAATGCTTTTTTATAATGCCAACTTTG
TACAAAAAAGCAGGCTGCCACCATGCATTTGGCGAATGAAGAACAAAATGAGCTGGAGGGTGCGTTTAAG
TTGGGCCTCATCTTCACGGTGGCACCCTACCTTCTTCCTAAACTTATCGTATCTCTGCGGAGGACCGCGC
CTAAGATGCCCTTGATGCTCGAGGAGAACTACACACATACGCTCACAGAGTCACTCAAGAGGGGAGACGT
CGACGCAATCATTGTCGCAGAACCGTTCCAAGAGCCGGGTATCGTGACGGAGCCTCTCTACGATGAGCCG
TTCTTCGTGATAGTCCCGAAGGGTCACAGTTTCGAGGAGCTTGATGCTGTTTCCCCTCGGATGCTTGGTG
AAGAGCAAGTTCTCCTCCTTACAGAGGGGAATTGTATGAGGGATCAAGTACTGAGCAGCGCGGGCTTTAA
TAGCAACAATGTATATATAATGGCAGACAAACAGAAAAATGGCATAAAGGCAAATTTTAAGATTCGTCAT
AATGTAGAAGACGGTAGCGTTCAACTCGCCGATCACTACCAGCAAAACACTCCAATCGGTGACGGGCCTG
TACTCCTCCCGGATAACCATTACCTCTCATTCCAGAGTGTACTCAGTAAAGATCCTAACGAGAAAAGAGA
TCATATGGTCTTGTTGGAGTTTGTTACAGCAGCGGGGATCACCCTGGGCATGGATGAGCTTTATAACGTA
GATGGCGGTTCCGGAGGAACGGGTTCTAAGGGTGAAGAATTGTTTACCGGAGTAGTTCCTATCTTGGTCG
AACTGGATGGGGACGTTAACGGCCATAAATTTTCAGTTTCTGGGGAAGGCGAGGGAGATGCAACTTATGG
CAAGCTGACCCTCAAACTCATCTGCACGACGGGAAAGCTCCCAGTTCCTTGGCCTACGCTGGTGACCACG
CTGTCTTATGGCTTGAAGTGTTTTGCGCGTTACCCAGACCACATGAAGCAGCATGACTTTTTTAAGTCTG
CCATGCCCGAGGGGTACGTTCAGGAGAGAACAATTTTCTTCAAAGACGACGGGAACTACAAAACAAGAGC
CGAAGTGAAATTTGAAGGGGATACCTTGGTGAATCGCATCGAGCTGAAGGGAATCGGATTCAAAGAAGAT
GGCAACATCCTTGGGCACAAACTCGAGTATAACGGCCCGAGTTGTAGTGAGCTTGCGGCCAAGCAGCGTA
TCCAGGGTCTTACAAATACATTGCAAGGATCTTCTATCAACACAATTCGGCACATGGTCGCCAGTGGGCT
CGCAATCTCTGTACTTCCGGCCACCGCGTTGACGGAGAACGATCATATGCTGTTCTCCATCATTCCCTTT
GAGGGAACGCCGCCATCCAGAAGGGTGGTTCTCGCTTATCGAAGGAACTTTGTTCGGCCAAAGGCCTTGT
CTGCTATGAAGGCCGCTATTATGCAAAGCCAGTTGCATGGGGTGAGCTTTATATGCGATTGACAACTTTA
TTATACAAAGTTGGCATTATAAAAAAGCATTGCTTATCAATTTGTTGCAACGAACAGGTCACTATCAGTC
AAAATAAAATCATTATTTGGAGCTCCATGGTAGCGTTAACGCGGCCGCGATATCCCCTATAGTGAGTCGT
ATTACATGGTCATAGCTGTTTCCTGGCAGCTCTGGCCCGTGTCTCAAAATCTCTGATGTTACATTGCACA
AGATAAAAATATATCATCATGAACAATAAAACTGTCTGCTTACATAAACAGTAATACAAGGGGTGTTATG
AGCCATATTCAACGGGAAACGTCGAGGCCGCGATTAAATTCCAACATGGATGCTGATTTATATGGGTATA
AATGGGCTCGCGATAATGTCGGGCAATCAGGTGCGACAATCTATCGCTTGTATGGGAAGCCCGATGCGCC
AGAGTTGTTTCTGAAACATGGCAAAGGTAGCGTTGCCAATGATGTTACAGATGAGATGGTCAGACTAAAC
TGGCTGACGGAATTTATGCCTCTTCCGACCATCAAGCATTTTATCCGTACTCCTGATGATGCATGGTTAC
TCACCACTGCGATCCCCGGAAAAACAGCATTCCAGGTATTAGAAGAATATCCTGATTCAGGTGAAAATAT
TGTTGATGCGCTGGCAGTGTTCCTGCGCCGGTTGCATTCGATTCCTGTTTGTAATTGTCCTTTTAACAGC
GATCGCGTATTTCGTCTCGCTCAGGCGCAATCACGAATGAATAACGGTTTGGTTGATGCGAGTGATTTTG
ATGACGAGCGTAATGGCTGGCCTGTTGAACAAGTCTGGAAAGAAATGCATAAACTTTTGCCATTCTCACC
GGATTCAGTCGTCACTCATGGTGATTTCTCACTTGATAACCTTATTTTTGACGAGGGGAAATTAATAGGT
TGTATTGATGTTGGACGAGTCGGAATCGCAGACCGATACCAGGATCTTGCCATCCTATGGAACTGCCTCG
GTGAGTTTTCTCCTTCATTACAGAAACGGCTTTTTCAAAAATATGGTATTGATAATCCTGATATGAATAA
ATTGCAGTTTCATTTGATGCTCGATGAGTTTTTCTAATCAGAATTGGTTAATTGGTTGTAACACTGGCAG
AGCATTACGCTGACTTGACGGGACGGCGCAAGCTCATGACCAAAATCCCTTAACGTGAGTTACGCGTCGT
TCCACTGAGCGTCAGACCCCGTAGAAAAGATCAAAGGATCTTCTTGAGATCCTTTTTTTCTGCGCGTAAT
CTGCTGCTTGCAAACAAAAAAACCACCGCTACCAGCGGTGGTTTGTTTGCCGGATCAAGAGCTACCAACT
CTTTTTCCGAAGGTAACTGGCTTCAGCAGAGCGCAGATACCAAATACTGTTCTTCTAGTGTAGCCGTAGT
TAGGCCACCACTTCAAGAACTCTGTAGCACCGCCTACATACCTCGCTCTGCTAATCCTGTTACCAGTGGC
TGCTGCCAGTGGCGATAAGTCGTGTCTTACCGGGTTGGACTCAAGACGATAGTTACCGGATAAGGCGCAG
CGGTCGGGCTGAACGGGGGGTTCGTGCACACAGCCCAGCTTGGAGCGAACGACCTACACCGAACTGAGAT
ACCTACAGCGTGAGCTATGAGAAAGCGCCACGCTTCCCGAAGGGAGAAAGGCGGACAGGTATCCGGTAAG
CGGCAGGGTCGGAACAGGAGAGCGCACGAGGGAGCTTCCAGGGGGAAACGCCTGGTATCTTTATAGTCCT
GTCGGGTTTCGCCACCTCTGACTTGAGCGTCGATTTTTGTGATGCTCGTCAGGGGGGCGGAGCCTATGGA
AAAACGCCAGCAACGCGGCCTTTTTACGGTTCCTGGCCTTTTGCTGGCCTTTTGCTCACATGTTCTTTCC
TGCGTTATCCCCTGATTCTGTGGATAACCGTATTACCGCCTTTGAGTGAGCTGATACCGCTCGCCGCAGC
CGAACGACCGAGCGCAGCGAGTCAGTGAGCGAGGAAGCGGAAGAGCGCCCAATACGCAAACCGCCTCTCC
CCGCGCGTTGGCCGATTCATTAATGCAGCTGGCACGACAGGTTTCCCGACTGGAAAGCGGGCAGTGAGCG
CAACGCAATTAATACGCGTACCGCTAGCCAGGAAGAGTTTGTAGAAACGCAAAAAGGCCATCCGTCAGGA
TGGCCTTCTGCTTAGTTTGATGCCTGGCAGTTTATGGCGGGCGTCCTGCCCGCCACCCTCCGGGCCGTTG
CTTCACAACGTTCAA
